>Addgene plasmid #183150 | p20 Inducible TFs for G-integration: Lex-ER-B112 and ZPM | addgene full sequence | sequence record 360584 | Addgene NGS Result
CATATACAAGCACTAAGAAGAACAATACAGAACTCTACACGGTATTATTGTGCTACAAGCTCGAGTAAAA
CCGAGTGTTTTGACGATACTAACGTTGTTAAGAAAGTAACTTGTTATCAAACTCATTACCAACTTGTGAT
TAATTGGTGAATAATATGATAATTGTCGAAATTCCATTGTTGGTAAAGCCTATAATATTATGTATACAGA
TTATACTAGAAATTCTCTCGAGAATATAAGAATCCCCAAAATTGAATCGGTATTTCTACATACTAATATT
ACCATTACTTCTCCTTTCGTTTTATATGTTTCATTCCTATTACATTATCGATCTTTGCATTTCAGCTTCC
ATTATATTTGATGTCTGTTTTATGTCCCCACGTTACACCGCATGTGACAGTATACTAGTAACATGAGTGC
TACCGAATAGATGACATTTTAGACTTTCATTCCAACAACTTGGTTGACAGAATGTTACGTACCCTATATC
TAATCTATATGAGGCCTGAATCTAACTGAAAGGTGGAATTTCAGTAATTTATCAAGCTTTAATAAGTTTG
GGTAGTTTAACTGTGCAAAAAGGTATTTACCTTACATACTGAATCTTGTCTGTTTGGTAGCGGCTGCTCT
AGAACTAGTGGATCGATCCCCAATTCGCCCTATAGTGAGTCGTATTACAATTCACTGGCCGTCGTTTTAC
AACGTCGTGACTGGGAAAACCCTGGCGTTACCCAACTTAATCGCCTTGCAGCACATCCCCCTTTCGCCAG
CTGGCGTAATAGCGAAGAGGCCCGCACCGATCGCCCTTCCCAACAGTTGCGCAGCCTGAATGGCGAATGG
CGCCTGATGCGGTATTTTCTCCTTACGCATCTGTGCGGTATTTCACACCGCATA
[95 nt withheld, positions 895-989]
T
[46 nt withheld, positions 991-1036]
C
[63 nt withheld, positions 1038-1100]
CCTTTGACGTTGGAGTCCACGTTCTTT
[37 nt withheld, positions 1128-1164]
ACTCTATCTCGGGCTATTCTTTTGATTTATAAGGGATTTTGCCGATTTCGGTCTATTGGTTAAAAAATGA
GCTGATTTAACAAAAATTTAACGCGAATTTTAACAAAATATTAACGTTTACAATTTTATGGTGCACTCTC
AGTACAATCTGCTCTGATGCCGCATAGTTAAGCCAGCCCCGACACCCGCCAACACCCGCTGACGCGCCCT
GACGGGCTTGTCTGCTCCCGGCATCCGCTTACAGACAAGCTGTGACCGTCTCCGGGAGCTGCATGTGTCA
GAGGTTTTCACCGTCATCACCGAAACGCGCGAGACGAAAGGGCCTCGTGATACGCCTATTTTTATAGGTT
AATGTCATGATAATAATGGTTTCTTAGACGTCAGGTGGCACTTTTCGGGGAAATGTGCGCGGAACCCCTA
TTTGTTTATTTTTCTAAATACATTCAAATATGTATCCGCTCATGAGACAATAACCCTGATAAATGCTTCA
ATAATATTGAAAAAGGAAGAGTATGAGTATTCAACATTTCCGTGTCGCCCTTATTCCCTTTTTTGCGGCA
TTTTGCCTTCCTGTTTTTGCTCACCCAGAAACGCTGGTGAAAGTAAAAGATGCTGAAGATCAGTTGGGTG
CACGAGTGGGTTACATCGAACTGGATCTCAACAGCGGTAAGATCCTTGAGAGTTTTCGCCCCGAAGAACG
TTTTCCAATGATGAGCACTTTTAAAGTTCTGCTATGTGGCGCGGTATTATCCCGTATTGACGCCGGGCAA
GAGCAACTCGGTCGCCGCATACACTATTCTCAGAATGACTTGGTTGAGTACTCACCAGTCACAGAAAAGC
ATCTTACGGATGGCATGACAGTAAGAGAATTATGCAGTGCTGCCATAACCATGAGTGATAACACTGCGGC
CAACTTACTTCTGACAACGATCGGAGGACCGAAGGAGCTAACCGCTTTTTTGCACAACATGGGGGATCAT
GTAACTCGCCTTGATCGTTGGGAACCGGAGCTGAATGAAGCCATACCAAACGACGAGCGTGACACCACGA
TGCCTGTAGCAATGGCAACAACGTTGCGCAAACTATTAACTGGCGAACTACTTACTCTAGCTTCCCGGCA
ACAATTAATAGACTGGATGGAGGCGGATAAAGTTGCAGGACCACTTCTGCGCTCGGCCCTTCCGGCTGGC
TGGTTTATTGCTGATAAATCTGGAGCCGGTGAGCGTGGGTCTCGCGGTATCATTGCAGCACTGGGGCCAG
ATGGTAAGCCCTCCCGTATCGTAGTTATCTACACGACGGGGAGTCAGGCAACTATGGATGAACGAAATAG
ACAGATCGCTGAGATAGGTGCCTCACTGATTAAGCATTGGTAACTGTCAGACCAAGTTTACTCATATATA
CTTTAGATTGATTTAAAACTTCATTTTTAATTTAAAAGGATCTAGGTGAAGATCCTTTTTGATAATCTCA
TGACCAAAATCCCTTAACGTGAGTTTTCGTTCCACTGAGCGTCAGACCCCGTAGAAAAGATCAAAGGATC
TTCTTGAGATCCTTTTTTTCTGCGCGTAATCTGCTGCTTGCAAACAAAAAAACCACCGCTACCAGCGGTG
GTTTGTTTGCCGGATCAAGAGCTACCAACTCTTTTTCCGAAGGTAACTGGCTTCAGCAGAGCGCAGATAC
CAAATACTGTTCTTCTAGTGTAGCCGTAGTTAGGCCACCACTTCAAGAACTCTGTAGCACCGCCTACATA
CCTCGCTCTGCTAATCCTGTTACCAGTGGCTGCTGCCAGTGGCGATAAGTCGTGTCTTACCGGGTTGGAC
TCAAGACGATAGTTACCGGATAAGGCGCAGCGGTCGGGCTGAACGGGGGGTTCGTGCACACAGCCCAGCT
TGGAGCGAACGACCTACACCGAACTGAGATACCTACAGCGTGAGCTATGAGAAAGCGCCACGCTTCCCGA
AGGGAGAAAGGCGGACAGGTATCCGGTAAGCGGCAGGGTCGGAACAGGAGAGCGCACGAGGGAGCTTCCA
GGGGGAAACGCCTGGTATCTTTATAGTCCTGTCGGGTTTCGCCACCTCTGACTTGAGCGTCGATTTTTGT
GATGCTCGTCAGGGGGGCGGAGCCTATGGAAAAACGCCAGCAACGCGGCCTTTTTACGGTTCCTGGCCTT
TTGCTGGCCTTTTGCTCACATGTTCTTTCCTGCGTTATCCCCTGATTCTGTGGATAACCGTATTACCGCC
TTTGAGTGAGCTGATACCGCTCGCCGCAGCCGAACGACCGAGCGCAGCGAGTCAGTGAGCGAGGAAGCGG
AAGAGCGCCCAATACGCAAACCGCCTCTCCCCGCGCGTTGGCCGATTCATTAATGCAGCTGGCACGACAG
GTTTCCCGACTGGAAAGCGGGCAGTGAGCGCAACGCAATTAATGTGAGTTAGCTCACTCATTAGGCACCC
CAGGCTTTACACTTTATGCTTCCGCGGCTCGTATGTTGTGTGGAATTGTGAGCGGATAACAATTTCACAC
AGGAAACAGCTATGACCATGATTACGCCACTAGTCCGAGGCCGCCAGGCGCCTTTATATCATATAATTAA
GACACAAAAGGATAAAACAAAGGTGTTAACTATTCTGCATACTCACTATCGTAAACTGTCCTGCAAATCG
TGTAAATATGTATTTCATTTTTTTTGCAGTGAAAAAAGGCATGTAAAATACCGCATCAAGTAACTCTACT
CCGCCTGTGGTTTCAAGACTAACGGCTTGAGACAAAATGGGAAGAAATGATTGCAGAAAAGCCATATGTG
TAATAGCAAAAAGCTGGATAGTGCTTACCAGATGTTTACCTTAATTTCTTGGTGAATTAGAGAAGTACAG
AAGTTTTACTATTAATCCCACCATAGAAATTTGTATAGGAAAGTAGTTTATTGGAGTTATTGGATATACT
GTGTAAACTATTTCTTGAAATTGTAATCTTAAGATGCTCTTCTTATTCTATTAAAAATAGAAAATGATTT
TCATATTTATTTATTTATTTATATTTTGGCATTACTCTTCATCATTTTTTTCCCTCTAAGAAGCTTCCTT
TCTTTTTATAAGGATAACAAAACCAAAAGGAATATTGGGTCAGATGAATGGACGCGAATGCAAGACAGAA
GTCCAAATCACGTCAAGACAAAGAAAGAAAGAAAGAAAAACTAACACATTAATGTAGTTTTAAAATTTCA
AATCCGAACAACAGAGCATAGGGTTTCGCAAACGCAACTTCTTTTCTTTTTTTTTCTTTTCTCTCTCCCC
CGTTGTTGTCTCACCATATCCGCAATGACAAAAAAATGATGGAAGACACTAAAGGAAAAAATTAACGACA
AAGACAGCACCAACAGATGTCGTTGTTCCAGAGCTGATGAGGGGTATCTCGAAGCACACGAAACTTTTTC
CTTCCTTCATTCACGCACACTACTCTCTAATGAGCAACGGTATACGGCCTTCCTTCCAGTTACTTGAATT
TGAAATAAAAAAAAGTTTGCTGTCTTGCTATCAAGTATAAATAGACCTGCAATTATTAATCTTTTGTTTC
CTCGTCATTGTTCTCGTTCCCTTTCTTCCTTGTTTCTTTTTCTGCACAATATTTCAAGCTATACCAAGCA
TACAATCAACTCCAAGCTTTGCAAAGATGAAAGCGTTAACGGCCAGGCAACAAGAGGTGTTTGATCTCAT
CCGTGATCACATCAGCCAGACAGGTATGCCGCCGACGCGTGCGGAAATCGCGCAGCGTTTGGGGTTCCGT
TCCCCAAACGCGGCTGAAGAACATCTGAAGGCGCTGGCACGCAAAGGCGTTATTGAAATTGTTTCCGGCG
CATCACGCGGGATTCGTCTGTTGCAGGAAGAGGAAGAAGGGTTGCCGCTGGTAGGTCGTGTGGCTGCCGG
TGAACCACTTCTGGCGCAACAGCATATTGAAGGTCATTATCAGGTCGATCCTTCCTTATTCAAGCCGAAT
GCTGATTTCCTGCTGCGCGTCAGCGGGATGTCGATGAAAGACATCGGCATTATGGATGGTGACTTGCTGG
CAGTGCATAAAACTCAGGATGTACGTAACGGTCAGGTCGTTGTCGCACGTATTGATGACGAGGTTACCGT
TAAGCGCCTGAAAAAACAGGGCAATAAAGTCGAACTGTTGCCAGAAAATAGCGAGTTTAAACCAATTGTC
GTAGATCTTCGTCAGCAGAGCTTCACCATTGAAGGGCTGGCGGTTGGGGTTATTCGCAACGGCGACTGGC
TGGGTTCTAAGGATATCTCTGCTGGAGACATGAGAGCTGCCAACCTTTGGCCAAGCCCGCTCATGATCAA
ACGCTCTAAGAAGAACAGCCTGGCCTTGTCCCTGACGGCCGACCAGATGGTCAGTGCCTTGTTGGATGCT
GAGCCCCCCATACTCTATTCCGAGTATGATCCTACCAGACCCTTCAGTGAAGCTTCGATGATGGGCTTAC
TGACCAACCTGGCAGACAGGGAGCTGGTTCACATGATCAACTGGGCGAAGAGGGTGCCAGGCTTTGTGGA
TTTGACCCTCCATGATCAGGTCCACCTTCTAGAATGTGCCTGGTTAGAGATCCTGATGATTGGTCTCGTC
TGGCGCTCCATGGAGCACCCAGTGAAGCTACTGTTTGCTCCTAACTTGCTCTTGGACAGGAACCAGGGAA
AATGTGTAGAGGGCATGGTGGAGATCTTCGACATGCTGCTGGCTACATCATCTCGGTTCCGCATGATGAA
TCTGCAGGGAGAGGAGTTTGTGTGCCTCAAATCTATTATTTTGCTTAATTCTGGAGTGTACACATTTCTG
TCCAGCACCCTGAAGTCTCTGGAAGAGAAGGACCATATCCACCGAGTCCTGGACAAGATCACAGACACTT
TGATCCACCTGATGGCCAAGGCAGGCCTGACCCTGCAGCAGCAGCACCAGCGGCTGGCCCAGCTCCTCCT
CATCCTCTCCCACATCAGGCACATGAGTAACAAAGGCATGGAGCATCTGTACAGCATGAAGTGCAAGAAC
GTGGTGCCCCTCTATGACCTGCTGCTGGAGATGCTGGACGCCCACCGCCTACATGCGCCCACTAGCCGTG
GAGGGGCATCCGTGGAGGAGACGGACCAAAGCCACTTGGCCACTGCGGGCTCTACTTCATCGCATTCCTT
GCAAAAGTATTACATCACGGGGGAGGCAGAGGGTTTCCCTGCCACAGTCGATATCATGCAGGATCTGCCG
GGCAACGATAACAGCACCGCGGGCGAATTTCCAGGTATTACTTTGAGAATCCAAGAAACTGATATGTTGT
ATAAAGGTGATACTTTGTATTTGGATTGGTTGGAAGATGGTATTGCTGAATTGGTTTTCGATGCTCCAGG
TTCTGTTAATAAATTGGATACTGCTGTTGCTTCTTTGGGTGAAGCTATTGGTGTTTTGGAACAACAATCT
GATTTGATTTGGGAAACTTTGACTGTTAAAGATGCTAAAGTTAATTTCGATTCTGGTTTGGAAAAATTCG
AAGAAGCTATTCCATCTGCTGATGATTTCGATCCAGTTGCTGAAAGAAGATCCTCTGGTGAATTTAGAGC
TGAAAGACATTCTGGTGGTACTGATTTGTGTTTCAAGCTTTAAACGCGTTTAAAGCTTATCCTCGAGACA
GGCCCCTTTTCCAACTAGTAGCTTTGGACTTCTTCGCCAGAGGTTTGGTCAAGTCTCCAATCAAGGTTGT
CGGCTTGTCTACCTTGCCAGAAATTTACGAAAAGATGGAAAAGGGTCAAATCGTTGGTAGATACGTTGTT
GACACTTCTAAATAAGCGAATTTCTTATGATTTATGATTTTTATTATTAAATAAGTTATAAAAAAAATAA
GTGTATACAAATTTTAAAGTGACTCTTAGGTTTTAAAACGAAAATTCTTATTCTTGAGTAACTCTTTCCT
GTAGGTCAGGTTGCTTTCTCAGGTATAGCATGAGGTCGCTCTTATTGACCACACCTCTACCGGCATGAGA
TCTGTTTAGCTTGCCTCGTCCCCGCCGGGTCACCCGGCCAGCGACATGGAGGCCCAGAATACCCTCCTTG
ACAGTCTTGACGTGCGCAGCTCAGGGGCATGATGTGACTGTCGCCCGTACATTTAGCCCATACATCCCCA
TGTATAATCATTTGCATCCATACATTTTGATGGCCGCACGGCGCGAAGCAAAAATTACGGCTCCTCGCTG
CAGACCTGCGAGCAGGGAAACGCTCCCCTCACAGACGCGTTGAATTGTCCCCACGCCGCGCCCCTGTAGA
GAAATATAAAAGGTTAGGATTTGCCACTGAGGTTCTTCTTTCATATACTTCCTTTTAAAATCTTGCTAGG
ATACAGTTCTCACATCACATCCGAACATAAACAACCATGGGTACCACTCTTGACGACACGGCTTACCGGT
ACCGCACCAGTGTCCCGGGGGACGCCGAGGCCATCGAGGCACTGGATGGGTCCTTCACCACCGACACCGT
CTTCCGCGTCACCGCCACCGGGGACGGCTTCACCCTGCGGGAGGTGCCGGTGGACCCGCCCCTGACCAAG
GTGTTCCCCGACGACGAATCGGACGACGAATCGGACGACGGGGAGGACGGCGACCCGGACTCCCGGACGT
TCGTCGCGTACGGGGACGACGGCGACCTGGCGGGCTTCGTGGTCGTCTCGTACTCCGGCTGGAACCGCCG
GCTGACCGTCGAGGACATCGAGGTCGCCCCGGAGCACCGGGGGCACGGGGTCGGGCGCGCGTTGATGGGG
CTCGCGACGGAGTTCGCCCGCGAGCGGGGCGCCGGGCACCTCTGGCTGGAGGTCACCAACGTCAACGCAC
CGGCGATCCACGCGTACCGGCGGATGGGGTTCACCCTCTGCGGCCTGGACACCGCCCTGTACGACGGCAC
CGCCTCGGACGGCGAGCAGGCGCTCTACATGAGCATGCCCTGCCCCTAATCAGTACTGACAATAAAAAGA
TTCTTGTTTTCAAGAACTTGTCATTTGTATAGTTTTTTTATATTGTAGTTGTTCTATTTTAATCAAATGT
TAGCGTGATTTATATTTTTTTTCGCCTCGACATCATCTGCCCAGATGCGAAGTTAAGTGCGCAGAAAGTA
ATATCATGCGTCAATCGTATGTGAATGCTGGTCGCTATACTGCTGTCGATTCGATACTAACGCCGCCATC
CAGTGTCGAAAACGAGCTCGAATTCATCGATGATATCAGATCCACTAGTGGCCTATGCGGCCGCGGATCT
GCCGGTCTCCCTATAGTGAGTCGTATTAATTTCGATAAGCCAGGTTAACCTGCATTAATGAATCGGCCAA
CGCGCGGGGAGAGGCGGTTTGCGTATTGGGCGCTCTTCCGCTTCCTCGCTCACTGACTCGCTGCGCTCGG
TCGTTCGGCTGCGGCGAGCGGTATCAGCTCACTCAAAGGCGGCCGCCATCCAGTGTCGAAAACGACCTCG
AATTCATCGAGTGGATTCGGCTTTGGGTACCGGGCCCGGCAACCAAACCCATACATCGGGATTCCTATAA
TACCTTCGTTGGTCTCCCTAACATGTAGGTGGCGGAGGGGAGATATACAATAGAACAGATACCAGACAAG
ACATAATGGGCTAAACAAGACTACACCAATTACACTGCCTCATTGATGGTGGTACATAACGAACTAATAC
TGTAGCCCTAGACTTGATAGCCATCATCATATCGAAGTTTCACTACCCTTTTTCCATTTGCCATCTATTG
AAGTAATAATAGGCGCATGCAACTTCTTTTCTTTTTTTTTCTTTTCTCTCTCCCCCGTTGTTGTCTCACC
ATATCCGCAATGACAAAAAAATGATGGAAGACACTAAAGGAAAAATTTAACGACAAAGACAGCACCAACA
GATGTCGTTGTTCCAGAGCTGATGAGGGGTATCTCGAAGCACACGAAACTTTTTCCTTCCTTCATTCACG
CACACTACTCTCTAATGAGCAACGGTATACGGCCTTCCTTCCAGTTACTTGAATTTGAAATAAAAAAAAG
TTTGCTGTCTTGCTATCAAGTATAAATAGACCTGAATCCCTATCAGTGATAGAGATCTCCCTATCAGTGA
TAGAGATTCTTCCTTGTTTCTTTTTCTGCAGGCTAGCAATAAAATGGGTACCCGCCCATATGCTTGCCCT
GTCGAGTCCTGCGATCGCCGCTTTTCTCGCTCGGATGAGCTTACCCGCCATATCCGCATCCATACCGGTC
AGAAGCCCTTCCAGTGTCGAATCTGCATGCGTAACTTCAGTCGTAGTGACCACCTTACCACCCACATCCG
CACCCACACAGGCGAGAAGCCTTTTGCCTGTGACATTTGTGGGAGGAAGTTTGCCAGGAGTGATGAACGC
AAGAGGCATACCAAAATCCATACAGGTAGATCCGGTGACGGTGCTGGTTTAAAGTTCAATAAAGTCAGAG
TTGTGAGAGCACTGGATGCTGTTGCTCTCCCACAGCCATTGGGCGTTCCAAATGAAAGCCAAGCCCTAAG
CCAGAGATTCACTTTTTCACCAGGTCAAGACATACAGTTGATTCCACCACTGATCAACCTGTTAATGAGC
ATTGAACCAGATGTGATCTATGCAGGACATGACAACACAAAACCTGACACCTCCAGTTCTTTGCTGACAA
GTCTTAATCAACTAGGCGAGAGGCAACTTCTTTCAGTAGTCAAGTGGTCTAAATCATTGCCAGGTTTTCG
AAACTTACATATTGATGACCAGATAACTCTCATTCAGTATTCTTGGATGAGCTTAATGGTGTTTGGTCTA
GGATGGAGATCCTACAAACATGTCAGTGGGCAGATGCTGTATTTTGCACCTGATCTAATACTAAATGAAC
AGCGGATGAAAGAATCATCATTCTATTCATTATGCCTTACCATGTGGCAGATCCCACAGGAGTTTGTCAA
GCTTCAAGTTAGCCAAGAAGAGTTCCTCTGTATGAAAGTATTGTTACTTCTTAATACAATTCCTTTGGAA
GGGCTACGAAGTCAAACCCAGTTTGAGGAGATGAGGTCAAGCTACATTAGAGAGCTCATCAAGGCAATTG
GTTTGAGGCAAAAAGGAGTTGTGTCGAGCTCACAGCGTTTCTATCAACTTACAAAACTTCTTGATAACTC
GCATGATCTTGTCAAACAGCTTCATCTGTACTGCTTGAATACATTTATCCAGTCCCGGGCACTGAGTGTT
GAATTTCCAGAAATGATGTCTGAAGTTATTGCTGCACAATTACCCAAGATATTGGCAGGGATGGTGAAAC
CCCTTCTCTTTCATAAAAAGGCGGCCGCAGGTGACGGTGCTGGTTTAATTAACATGACGGTCGACCATGA
TTTCAATAGCGAAGATATTTTATTCCCCATAGAAAGCATGAGTAGTATACAATACGTGGAGAATAATAAC
CCAAATAATATTAACAACGATGTTATCCCGTATTCTCTAGATATCAAAAACACTGTCTTAGATAGTGCGG
ATCTCAATGACATTCAAAATCAAGAAACTTCACTGAATTTGGGGCTTCCTCCACTATCTTTCGACTCTCC
ACTGCCCGTAACGGAAACGATACCATCCACTACCGATAACAGCTTGCATTTGAAAGCTGATAGCAACAAA
AATCGCGATGCAAGAACTATTGAAAATGATAGTGAAATTAAGAGTACTAATAATGCTAGTGGCTCTGGGG
CAAATCAATACACAACTCTTACTTCACCTTATCCTATGAACGACATTTTGTACAACATGAACAATCCGTT
ACAATCACCGTCACCTTCATCGGTACCTCAAAATCCGACTATAAATCCTCCCATAAATACAGCAAGTAAC
GAAACTAATTTATCGCCTCAAACTTCAAATGGTAATGAAACTCTTATATCTCCTCGAGCCCAACAACATA
CGTCCATTAAAGATAATCGTCTGTCCTTACCTAATGGTGCTAATTCGAATCTTTTCATTGACACTAACCC
AAACAATTTGAACGAAAAACTAAGAAATCAATTGAACTCAGATACAAATTCATATTCTAACTCCATTTCT
AATTCAAACTCCAATTCTACGGGTAATTTAAATTCCAGTTATTTTAATTCACTGAACATAGACTCCATGC
TAGATGATTACGTTTCTAGTGATCTCTTATTGAATGATGATGATGATGACACTAATTTATCACGCCGAAG
ATTTAGCGACGTTATAACAAACCAAGAGCTCTAAGCAAATAGCTAAATTATATACGAATTAATATTATGA
TTAAGTGTTTACGTGAGTGCGATATTTTTATTACTATCTTATACAGTTGTATATACTCTATAAAATGAGT
TGTCTATTAATTAACGCGATGAATGCTTTCTGGGTTTACCTCTCCAACAACTCTAGTTTACTTCTCAATA
CATTCAATTGTATTTGATTTGTCAATACTTCATCATTAATCAATTCTATAGTTTTGTTTTTCTCGTTTAT
TTCCAAATTTAATGCATCAATTTTATTATTCAATTTGTCGTTGATTTTGGTTAATGATTTTATGGTTTGA
TCTCTGGCATTGATTGTTTGTGTTAGTTTTTCATTATTGATAATTAAATTATTTAAGTTAGTTATCAACT
CGGTGTTTTCAAGTTTCAAGTTTTCAATTTCTTTAGAGTTTATTAGATTTGTCAAAGTTTCTGAATTGCT
TGATTGGTCCGGCCCAGGTATTGTTAGCGGTTTGAAGCAGGCGGCAGAAGAAGTAACAAAGGAACCTAGA
GGCCTTTTGATGTTAGCAGAATTGTCATGCAAGGGCTCCCGTACCAATGGAAGGTCGGGATGAG
Features (pLannotate 1.2.2; 36 found; start..end, strand, type, name):
    227..313     +  CDS            YC018_YEAST (fragment): Protein uncertain: Swiss-Prot protein existence level 5. From Saccharomyces cerevisiae (strain ATCC 204508 / S288c) (Baker's yeast).
    620..644     +  misc_feature   MCS (fragment): pBluescript multiple cloning site
    659..677     -  promoter       T7 promoter: promoter for bacteriophage T7 RNA polymerase
    680..837     +  CDS            lacZα (fragment): LacZα fragment of β-galactosidase; lacZ fragment
    843..894     -  misc_feature   bom (fragment): basis of mobility region from pBR322
    913..1069    +  rep_origin     f1 ori (fragment) (sequence partly withheld): f1 bacteriophage origin of replication; arrow indicates direction of (+) strand synthesis
   1069..1290    +  rep_origin     M13 ori (fragment) (sequence partly withheld): M13 bacteriophage origin of replication; arrow indicates direction of (+) strand synthesis
   1291..1340    -  misc_feature   bom (fragment): basis of mobility region from pBR322
   1442..1477    -  CDS            rop (fragment): Rop protein, which maintains plasmids at low copy number; rop
   1572..1676    +  promoter       AmpR promoter: bla
   1677..2537    +  CDS            AmpR: β-lactamase; bla; confers resistance to ampicillin, carbenicillin, and related antibiotics
   2708..3296    +  rep_origin     ori: high-copy-number ColE1/pMB1/pBR322/pUC origin of replication
   3479..3571    +  CDS            lacI (fragment): lac repressor; lacI; The lac repressor binds to the lac operator to inhibit transcription in E. coli. This inhibition can be relieved by adding lactose or isopropyl-β-D-thiogalactopyranoside (IPTG).
   3584..3605    +  protein_bind   CAP binding site: CAP binding activates transcription in the presence of cAMP. E. coli catabolite activator protein
   3620..3638    +  promoter       lac UV5 promoter (fragment): E. coli lac promoter with an "up" mutation
   3656..3678    +  protein_bind   lac operator (fragment): The lac repressor binds to the lac operator to inhibit transcription in E. coli. This inhibition can be relieved by adding lactose or isopropyl-β-D-thiogalactopyranoside (IPTG). lac repressor encoded by lacI
   4419..4815    +  promoter       ADH1 promoter: S. cerevisiae ADH1; promoter for alcohol dehydrogenase 1
   4831..5436    +  CDS            lexA: LEXA_ECOLI - Also known as exrA, spr, tsl, umuA. Experimental evidence at protein level: Swiss-Prot protein existence level 1. Represses a number of genes involved in the response to DNA damage (SOS response), including recA and lexA. Binds to the 16 bp palindromic sequence 5'-CTGTATATATATACAG-3'. In the presence of single- stranded DNA, RecA interacts with LexA causing an autocatalytic cleavage which disrupts the DNA-binding part of LexA, leading to derepression of the SOS regulon and eventually DNA repair. Implicated in hydroxy radical-mediated cell death induced by hydroxyurea treatment (Pu
   5455..6390    +  CDS            ERT2: mutated ligand-binding domain of the human estrogen receptor (Feil et al., 1997)
   6478..6630    +  CDS            fadB (fragment): FADB_ECOLI - Also known as oldB. Experimental evidence at protein level: Swiss-Prot protein existence level 1. Involved in the aerobic and anaerobic degradation of long- chain fatty acids via beta-oxidation cycle. Catalyzes the formation of 3-oxoacyl-CoA from enoyl-CoA via L-3-hydroxyacyl-CoA. It can also use D-3-hydroxyacyl-CoA and cis-3-enoyl-CoA as substrate. From Escherichia coli (strain K12).
   6625..6726    +  CDS            yjaG (fragment): YJAG_ECOLI - Protein predicted: Swiss-Prot protein existence level 4. From Escherichia coli (strain K12).
   6855..6986    +  CDS            ADH1 (fragment): ADH1_YEAST - Also known as ADC1. Experimental evidence at protein level: Swiss-Prot protein existence level 1. This isozyme preferentially catalyzes the conversion of primary unbranched alcohols to their corresponding aldehydes. Also shows activity toward secondary alcohols. From Saccharomyces cerevisiae (strain ATCC 204508 / S288c) (Baker's yeast).
   6990..7177    +  terminator     ADH1 terminator: S. cerevisiae ADH1; transcription terminator for the S. cerevisiae alcohol dehydrogenase 1 (ADH1) gene
   7227..7570    +  promoter       TEF promoter: Ashbya gossypii TEF promoter
   7577..8141    +  CDS            NrsR (fragment): nourseothricin acetyltransferase; Streptomyces noursei nat1; confers resistance to nourseothricin
   8149..8346    +  terminator     TEF terminator: Ashbya gossypii TEF terminator
   8454..8472    -  promoter       T7 promoter: promoter for bacteriophage T7 RNA polymerase
   8494..8547    -  CDS            lacI (fragment): lac repressor; lacI; The lac repressor binds to the lac operator to inhibit transcription in E. coli. This inhibition can be relieved by adding lactose or isopropyl-β-D-thiogalactopyranoside (IPTG).
   8692..9248    +  promoter       ADH1 promoter (fragment): S. cerevisiae ADH1; promoter for alcohol dehydrogenase 1
   9250..9270    +  promoter       PLtetO-1 promoter (fragment): modified phage lambda PL promoter with tet operator sites (Lutz and Bujard, 1997)
   9272..9292    +  promoter       PLtetO-1 promoter (fragment): modified phage lambda PL promoter with tet operator sites (Lutz and Bujard, 1997)
   9291..9314    +  promoter       ADH1 promoter (fragment): S. cerevisiae ADH1; promoter for alcohol dehydrogenase 1
   9337..9508    +  CDS            ZFHD1 (DNA binding domain) (fragment): composite human DNA-binding domain composed of domains from the transcription factors Zif268 and Oct-1 (Pomerantz et al., 1995)
   9616..10473   +  CDS            PGR (fragment): PRGR_SHEEP - Also known as NR3C3. Experimental evidence at transcript level: Swiss-Prot protein existence level 2. The steroid hormones and their receptors are involved in the regulation of eukaryotic gene expression and affect cellular proliferation and differentiation in target tissues. Transcriptional activator of several progesteron-dependent promoters in a variety of cell types. Involved in activation of SRC-dependent MAPK signaling on hormone stimulation. From Ovis aries (Sheep).
  10528..11409   +  CDS            MSN2 (fragment): MSN2_YEAST - Experimental evidence at protein level: Swiss-Prot protein existence level 1. Positive transcriptional factor that acts as a component of the stress responsive system. Recognizes and binds to the stress response element (STRE) which is involved in the response to various forms of stress (heat, oxidative, osmotic, etc.). Involved in the regulation of the CTT1, DDR2, HSP12 genes. May be regulated via WHI2- PSR1 complex phosphatase activity. From Saccharomyces cerevisiae (strain ATCC 204508 / S288c) (Baker's yeast).
  11885..11984   +  CDS            URA3 (fragment): orotidine-5'-phosphate decarboxylase, required for uracil biosynthesis; S. cerevisiae URA3; yeast auxotrophic marker, counterselectable with 5-fluoroorotic acid (5-FOA)
