[The description below was written by a language model from this plasmid's Addgene catalogue record and pLannotate feature annotations shown in this document.]
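Description:
p20 Inducible TFs for G-integration: Lex-ER-B112 and ZPM is a roughly 12 kb yeast genomic integration plasmid derived from the HO-Poly-KanMX4-HO backbone, in which the yeast marker is now nourseothricin resistance rather than KanMX. In E. coli it is maintained through a high-copy ColE1/pUC-type origin and selected with ampicillin (AmpR); remnants of f1/M13 origin, lacZα and lac regulatory sequences are cloning-vector leftovers. It carries no yeast replication origin. According to the depositor, restriction digestion releases a linear fragment that integrates by homologous recombination at the chromosomal locus called site 20, and integrants are selected using the nourseothricin acetyltransferase gene flanked by the Ashbya gossypii TEF promoter and terminator.

The payload is two expression cassettes for synthetic hormone-responsive transcription factors, placed on either side of the marker. In the first, a yeast ADH1 promoter and ADH1 terminator frame Lex-ER-B112: the bacterial LexA DNA-binding protein fused to an estrogen receptor ligand-binding domain (annotated by similarity as ERT2) and the B112 activation domain. The short E. coli-derived fragments annotated downstream of the receptor domain probably correspond to B112, though the annotation does not identify them as such. This factor is induced by estradiol. The second cassette, driven by an ADH1 promoter fragment with short tet operator-like matches near its 3′ end, encodes ZPM: the Zif268 zinc-finger DNA-binding domain, a progesterone receptor ligand-binding domain (human according to the record, with the automated match to a sheep orthologue) and the Msn2 activation domain, which respond to progesterone. No terminator is annotated for it. Together, the two factors allow independent, dose-dependent control of genes placed under LexA-operator or Zif268-site promoters. The associated publication uses this to tune expression levels in a modified yeast two-hybrid system.
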