Addgene plasmid #183150: p20 Inducible TFs for G-integration: Lex-ER-B112 and ZPM
Purpose: Expression cassettes for transcription factor induced by estradiol (Lex-ER-B112) or progesterone (ZPM)
Depositing lab: Assaf Mosquna. Depositing organization: Hebrew University. Publication: A Modified Yeast Two-Hybrid Platform Enables Dynamic Control of Expression Intensities to Unmask Properties of Protein-Protein Interactions. Feuer E, Zimran G, Shpilman M, Mosquna A. ACS Synth Biol. 2022 Jul 27. doi: 10.1021/acssynbio.2c00192. PubMed 35895499.
Backbone
  Vector backbone: HO-Poly-KanMX4-HO
  Backbone manufacturer: Voth et al., 2001
  Vector type: For yeast genomic integration
  Selectable markers: Nourseothricin (cloNAT)
Growth in bacteria
  Bacterial resistance: Ampicillin, 100 μg/mL
  Growth temperature: 37°C
  Growth strain: DH5alpha
  Copy number: Unknown
Gene/Insert 1
  Gene/Insert name: Lex-ER-B112
  Species: Synthetic
Gene/Insert 2
  Gene/Insert name: Zif268 DBD - hPRLBD - MSN2AD (alt name: ZPM)
  Species: Synthetic
Terms and licenses: Academic/Nonprofit Terms; Industry Terms: Not Available to Industry
Depositor comments: Digest with PvuII for obtaining linear fragment for genomic integration to yeast into site 20 (Flagfeldt et al., 2009) via homologous recombination.
How to cite: p20 Inducible TFs for G-integration: Lex-ER-B112 and ZPM was a gift from Assaf Mosquna (Addgene plasmid # 183150 ; http://n2t.net/addgene:183150 ; RRID:Addgene_183150)
